>Addgene plasmid #41281 | TAL3107 | depositor partial sequence | sequence record 54920 | TAL3107 sequence 2430 bps
TCTAGAGCTAGCACCATGGACTACAAAGACCATGACGGTGATTATAAAGATCATGACATCGATTACAAGG
ATGACGATGACAAGATGGCCCCCAAGAAGAAGAGGAAGGTGGGCATTCACCGCGGGGTACCTATGGTGGA
CTTGAGGACACTCGGTTATTCGCAACAGCAACAGGAGAAAATCAAGCCTAAGGTCAGGAGCACCGTCGCG
CAACACCACGAGGCGCTTGTGGGGCATGGCTTCACTCATGCGCATATTGTCGCGCTTTCACAGCACCCTG
CGGCGCTTGGGACGGTGGCTGTCAAATACCAAGATATGATTGCGGCCCTGCCCGAAGCCACGCACGAGGC
AATTGTAGGGGTCGGTAAACAGTGGTCGGGAGCGCGAGCACTTGAGGCGCTGCTGACTGTGGCGGGTGAG
CTTAGGGGGCCTCCGCTCCAGCTCGACACCGGGCAGCTGCTGAAGATCGCGAAGAGAGGGGGAGTAACAG
CGGTAGAGGCAGTGCACGCCTGGCGCAATGCGCTCACCGGGGCCCCCTTGAACCTGACCCCAGACCAGGT
AGTCGCAATCGCGAACAATAATGGGGGAAAGCAAGCCCTGGAAACCGTGCAAAGGTTGTTGCCGGTCCTT
TGTCAAGACCACGGCCTTACACCGGAGCAAGTCGTGGCCATTGCAAGCAACATCGGTGGCAAACAGGCTC
TTGAGACGGTTCAGAGACTTCTCCCAGTTCTCTGTCAAGCCCACGGGCTGACTCCCGATCAAGTTGTAGC
GATTGCGTCGAACATTGGAGGGAAACAAGCATTGGAGACTGTCCAACGGCTCCTTCCCGTGTTGTGTCAA
GCCCACGGTTTGACGCCTGCACAAGTGGTCGCCATCGCCAACAACAACGGCGGTAAGCAGGCGCTGGAAA
CAGTACAGCGCCTGCTGCCTGTACTGTGCCAGGATCATGGACTGACCCCAGACCAGGTAGTCGCAATCGC
GTCACATGACGGGGGAAAGCAAGCCCTGGAAACCGTGCAAAGGTTGTTGCCGGTCCTTTGTCAAGACCAC
GGCCTTACACCGGAGCAAGTCGTGGCCATTGCAAGCAATGGGGGTGGCAAACAGGCTCTTGAGACGGTTC
AGAGACTTCTCCCAGTTCTCTGTCAAGCCCACGGGCTGACTCCCGATCAAGTTGTAGCGATTGCGAATAA
CAATGGAGGGAAACAAGCATTGGAGACTGTCCAACGGCTCCTTCCCGTGTTGTGTCAAGCCCACGGTTTG
ACGCCTGCACAAGTGGTCGCCATCGCCTCGAATGGCGGCGGTAAGCAGGCGCTGGAAACAGTACAGCGCC
TGCTGCCTGTACTGTGCCAGGATCATGGACTGACCCCAGACCAGGTAGTCGCAATCGCGTCAAACGGAGG
GGGAAAGCAAGCCCTGGAAACCGTGCAAAGGTTGTTGCCGGTCCTTTGTCAAGACCACGGCCTTACACCG
GAGCAAGTCGTGGCCATTGCAAGCAACATCGGTGGCAAACAGGCTCTTGAGACGGTTCAGAGACTTCTCC
CAGTTCTCTGTCAAGCCCACGGGCTGACTCCCGATCAAGTTGTAGCGATTGCGTCGCATGACGGAGGGAA
ACAAGCATTGGAGACTGTCCAACGGCTCCTTCCCGTGTTGTGTCAAGCCCACGGTTTGACGCCTGCACAA
GTGGTCGCCATCGCCTCGAATGGCGGCGGTAAGCAGGCGCTGGAAACAGTACAGCGCCTGCTGCCTGTAC
TGTGCCAGGATCATGGACTGACCCCAGACCAGGTAGTCGCAATCGCGAACAATAATGGGGGAAAGCAAGC
CCTGGAAACCGTGCAAAGGTTGTTGCCGGTCCTTTGTCAAGACCACGGCCTTACACCGGAGCAAGTCGTG
GCCATTGCAAGCAATGGGGGTGGCAAACAGGCTCTTGAGACGGTTCAGAGACTTCTCCCAGTTCTCTGTC
AAGCCCACGGGCTGACTCCCGATCAAGTTGTAGCGATTGCGTCGCATGACGGAGGGAAACAAGCATTGGA
GACTGTCCAACGGCTCCTTCCCGTGTTGTGTCAAGCCCACGGTTTGACGCCTGCACAAGTGGTCGCCATC
GCCAACAACAACGGCGGTAAGCAGGCGCTGGAAACAGTACAGCGCCTGCTGCCTGTACTGTGCCAGGATC
ATGGACTGACACCCGAACAGGTGGTCGCCATTGCTTCCCACGACGGAGGACGGCCAGCCTTGGAGTCCAT
CGTAGCCCAATTGTCCAGGCCCGATCCCGCGTTGGCTGCGTTAACGAATGACCATCTGGTGGCGTTGGCA
TGTCTTGGTGGACGACCCGCGCTCGATGCAGTCAAAAAGGGTCTGCCTCATGCTCCCGCATTGATCAAAA
GAACCAACCGGCGGATTCCCGAGAGAACTTCCCATCGAGTCGCGGGATCC
