>Addgene plasmid #41281 | TAL3107 | addgene partial sequence | sequence record 56455 | JDS-TALEN-F 5'-TAGGGGTCGGTAAACAGTGG-3'
GCGCTGCTGACTGTGGCGGGTGAGCTTAGGGGGCCTCCGCTCCAGCTCGACACCGGGCAGCTGCTGAAGA
TCGCGAAGAGAGGGGGAGTAACAGCGGTAGAGGCAGTGCACGCCTGGCGCAATGCGCTCACCGGGGCCCC
CTTGAACCTGACCCCAGACCAGGTAGTCGCAATCGCGAACAATAATGGGGGAAAGCAAGCCCTGGAAACC
GTGCAAAGGTTGTTGCCGGTCCTTTGTCAAGACCACGGCCTTACACCGGAGCAAGTCGTGGCCATTGCAA
GCAACATCGGTGGCAAACAGGCTCTTGAGACGGTTCAGAGACTTCTCCCAGTTCTCTGTCAAGCCCACGG
GCTGACTCCCGATCAAGTTGTAGCGATTGCGTCGAACATTGGAGGGAAACAAGCATTGGAGACTGTCCAA
CGGCTCCTTCCCGTGTTGTGTCAAGCCCACGGTTTGACGCCTGCACAAGTGGTCGCCATCGCCAACAACA
ACGGCGGTAAGCAGGCGCTGGAAACAGTACAGCGCCTGCTGCCTGTACTGTGCCAGGATCATGGACTGAC
CCCAGACCAGGTAGTCGCAATCGCGTCACATGACGGGGGAAAGCAAGCCCTGGAAACCGTGCAAAGGTTG
TTGCCGGTCCTTTGTCAAGACCACGGCCTTACACCGGAGCAAGTCGTGGCCATTGCAAGCAATGGGGGTG
GCAAACAGGCTCTTGAGACGGTTCAGAGACTTCTCCCAGTTCTCTGTCAAGCCCACGGGCTGACTCCCGA
TCAAGTTGTAGCGATTGC
