[The description below was written by a language model from this plasmid's Addgene catalogue record.]
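Description:
TAL3107 is a TALEN expression plasmid built in the JDS71 backbone, a mammalian expression vector of about 6.4 kb that also supports T7-driven transcription. It is propagated in E. coli as a high-copy plasmid under ampicillin selection. The record gives no feature table, so the replication origin and other backbone elements are not itemised. The use of a BGH reverse sequencing primer suggests that a BGH polyadenylation region lies downstream of the coding sequence.

The insert is a roughly 1.6 kb engineered TAL effector repeat array designed to recognise a site in the zebrafish kif13a gene (kinesin family member 13a). It is designated the "Right" monomer, so it is meant to be paired with a corresponding left-hand TALEN that binds the opposite half-site. The array was cloned into the backbone by restriction cloning that destroyed both junction sites. This places it in frame between an N-terminal 3X FLAG tag and a C-terminal wild-type FokI nuclease domain, both supplied by the backbone. Because FokI cleaves only as a dimer, binding of the left and right monomers on either side of a spacer brings two nuclease domains together to make a double-strand break. Error-prone repair of that break can produce disruptive insertions or deletions.

Expression is driven by the CMV promoter in transfected cells. The T7 designation indicates that the plasmid can also serve as a template for in vitro transcription, which yields mRNA of the kind typically injected into zebrafish embryos. The construct belongs to a set of TALENs made for targeted gene disruption in zebrafish, and the FLAG tag allows detection of the expressed nuclease. The depositor recommends confirming the plasmid by diagnostic digest before use, since repeat arrays can be prone to rearrangement.
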