Addgene plasmid #41281: TAL3107
Depositing lab: Keith Joung. Depositing organization: Massachusetts General Hospital. Publication: Targeted gene disruption in somatic zebrafish cells using engineered TALENs. Sander JD, Cade L, Khayter C, Reyon D, Peterson RT, Joung JK, Yeh JR. Nat Biotechnol. 2011 Aug 5;29(8):697-8. doi: 10.1038/nbt.1934. PubMed 21822241.
Backbone
  Vector backbone: JDS71
  Backbone manufacturer: Addgene plasmid #32287
  Backbone size w/o insert (bp): 6447
  Vector type: Mammalian Expression ; T7
Growth in bacteria
  Bacterial resistance: Ampicillin, 100 μg/mL
  Growth temperature: 37°C
  Growth strain: XL1 Blue
  Copy number: High Copy
Gene/Insert
  Gene/Insert name: ZebrafishCommunity-kinesin-family-member-13a-Right (alt name: kinesin family member 13a)
  Species: D. rerio (zebrafish)
  Insert size (bp): 1640
  Entrez Gene: kif13a
  Promoter: CMV
  Tag / fusion protein: 3X Flag (N terminal on backbone); WT FOKI (C terminal on backbone)
  Cloning method: Restriction Enzyme; 5′ cloning site N/A (destroyed during cloning); 3′ cloning site N/A (destroyed during cloning)
  Sequencing primers: 5′ CMV-F; 3′ BGH-rev
Terms and licenses: Academic/Nonprofit Terms; Industry Terms: Not Available to Industry
Depositor comments: Target binding site: TGAAGCTGTTACTGTCGC It is strongly recommended that users perform a diagnostic digest to verify this plasmid prior to use. For example, a double digest of the plasmid with BamHI and KpnI should result in two bands at 2.3kb and 5.8kb.
How to cite: TAL3107 was a gift from Keith Joung (Addgene plasmid # 41281 ; http://n2t.net/addgene:41281 ; RRID:Addgene_41281)
